>Addgene plasmid #194908 | PB-Hyg-Dest-mCherry-PAR-6B | addgene full sequence | sequence record 403825 | Addgene Partial NGS Result
TATCCACGCCCTCCTACATCGAAGCTGAAAGCACGAGATTCTTCGCCCTCCGAGAGCTGCATCAGGTCGG
AGACGCTGTCGAACTTTTCGATCAGAAACTTCTCGACAGACGTCGCGGTGAGTTCAGGCTTTTTCATGGT
GGCGGCTGGATCGGTCGAAAGGCCCGGAGATGAGGAAGAGGAGAACAGCGCGGCAGACGTGCGCTTTTGA
AGCGTGCAGAATGCCGGGCCTCCGGAGGACCTTCGGGCGCCCGCCCCGCCCCTGAGCCCGCCCCTGAGCC
CGCCCCCGGACCCACCCCTTCCCAGCCTCTGAGCCCAGAAAGCGAAGGAGCAAAGCTGCTATTGGCCGCT
GCCCCAAAGGCCTACCCGCTTCCATTGCTCAGCGGTGCTGTCCATCTGCACGAGACTAGTGAGACGTGCT
ACTTCCATTTGTCACGTCCTGCACGACGCGAGCTGCGGGGCGGGGGGGAACTTCCTGACTAGGGGAGGAG
TAGAAGGTGGCGCGAAGGGGCCACCAAAGAACGGAGCCGGTTGGCGCCTACCGGTGGATGTGGAATGTGT
GCGAGGCCAGAGGCCACTTGTGTAGCGCCAAGTGCCCAGCGGGGCTGCTAAAGCGCATGCTCCAGACTGC
CTTGGGAAAAGCGCCTCCCCTACCCGGTAGAATTCATCGATGATATCATAACTTCGTATAATGTATGCTA
TACGAAGTTATGCGGCCCTCGAGGTCGACATTGATTATTGACTAGTTATTAATAGTAATCAATTACGGGG
TCATTAGTTCATAGCCCATATATGGAGTTCCGCGTTACATAACTTACGGTAAATGGCCCGCCTGGCTGAC
CGCCCAACGACCCCCGCCCATTGACGTCAATAATGACGTATGTTCCCATAGTAACGCCAATAGGGACTTT
CCATTGACGTCAATGGGTGGAGTATTTACGGTAAACTGCCCACTTGGCAGTACATCAAGTGTATCATATG
CCAAGTACGCCCCCTATTGACGTCAATGACGGTAAATGGCCCGCCTGGCATTATGCCCAGTACATGACCT
TATGGGACTTTCCTACTTGGCAGTACATCTACGTATTAGTCATCGCTATTACCATGGTCGAGGTGAGCCC
CACGTTCTGCTTCACTCTCCCCATCTCCCCCCCCTCCCCACCCCCAATTTTGTATTTATTTATTTTTTAA
TTATTTTGTGCAGCGRTGGGGGSGGGGGGGGGGGGGGGGCGCGCGCCRGGSGGGGSGGGGSGGGGCGRGG
GGCGGGGCGGGGCGAGGCGGAGAGGTGCGGCGGCAGCCAATCAGAGCGGCGCGCTCCGAAAGTTTCCTTT
TATGGCGAGGCGGCGGCGGCGGCGGCCCTATAAAAAGCGAAGCGCGCGGCGGGCGGGAGTCGCTGCGCGC
TGCCTTCGCCCCGTGCCCCGCTCCGCCGCCGCCTCGCGCCGCCCGCCCCGGCTCTGACTGACCGCGTTAC
TCCCACAGGTGAGCGGGCGGGACGGCCCTTCTCCTCCGGGCTGTAATTAGCGCTTGGTTTAATGACGGCT
TGTTTCTTTTCTGTGGCTGCGTGAAAGCCTTGAGGGGCTCCGGGAGGGCCCTTTGTGCGGGGGGAGCGGC
TCGGGGGGTGCGTGCGTGTGTGTGTGCGTGGGGAGCGCCGCGTGCGGCTCCGCGCTGCCCGGCGGCTGTG
AGCGCTGCGGGCGCGGCGCGGGGCTTTGTGCGCTCCGCAGTGTGCGCGAGGGGAGCGCGGCCGGGGGCGG
TGCCCCGCGGTGCGGGGGGGCTGCGAGGGGAACAAAGGCTGCGTGCGGGGTGTGTGCGTGGGGGGGTGAG
CAGGGGGTGTGGGCGCGTCGGTCGGGCTGCAACCCCCCCTGCACCCCCCTCCCCGAGTTGCTGAGCACGG
CCCGGCTTCGGGTGCGGGGCTCCGTACGGGGCGTGGCGCGGGGCTCGCCGTGCCGGGCGGGGGGTGGCGG
CAGGTGGGGGTGCCGGGCGGGGCGGGGCCGCCTCGGGCCGGGGAGGGCTCGGGGGAGGGGCGCGGCGGCC
CCCGGAGCGCCGGCGGCTGTCGAGGCGCGGCGAGCCGCAGCCATTGCCTTTTATGGTAATCGTGCGAGAG
GGCGCAGGGACTTCCTTTGTCCCAAATCTGTGCGGAGCCGAAATCTGGGAGGCGCCGCCGCACCCCCTCT
AGCGGGCGCGGGGCGAAGCGGTGCGGCGCCGGCAGGAAGGAAATGGGCGGGGAGGGCCTTCGTGCGTCGC
CGCGCCGCCGTCCCCTTCTCCCTCTCCAGCCTCGGGGCTGTCCGCGGGGGGACGGCTGCCTTCGGGGGGG
ACGGGGCAGGGCGGGGTTCGGCTTCTGGCGTGTGACCGGCGGCTCTAGAGCCTCTGCTAACCATGTTCAT
GCCTTCTTCTTTTTCCTACAGCTCCTGGGCAACGTGCTGGTTATTGTGCTGTCTCATCATTTTGGCAAAG
AATTCCTCGACGGTATCGATAAGCTATCACAAGTTTGTACAAAAAAGCAGGCTTCGCCACCATGGTGAGC
AAGGGCGAGGAGGATAACATGGCCATCATCAAGGAGTTCATGCGCTTCAAGGTGCACATGGAGGGCTCCG
TGAACGGCCACGAGTTCGAGATCGAGGGCGAGGGCGAGGGCCGCCCCTACGAGGGCACCCAGACCGCCAA
GCTGAAGGTGACCAAGGGTGGCCCCCTGCCCTTCGCCTGGGACATCCTGTCCCCTCAGTTCATGTACGGC
TCCAAGGCCTACGTGAAGCACCCCGCCGACATCCCCGACTACTTGAAGCTGTCCTTCCCCGAGGGCTTCA
AGTGGGAGCGCGTGATGAACTTCGAGGACGGCGGCGTGGTGACCGTGACCCAGGACTCCTCCCTGCAGGA
CGGCGAGTTCATCTACAAGGTGAAGCTGCGCGGCACCAACTTCCCCTCCGACGGCCCCGTAATGCAGAAG
AAGACCATGGGCTGGGAGGCCTCCTCCGAGCGGATGTACCCCGAGGACGGCGCCCTGAAGGGCGAGATCA
AGCAGAGGCTGAAGCTGAAGGACGGCGGCCACTACGACGCTGAGGTCAAGACCACCTACAAGGCCAAGAA
GCCCATGCAGCTGCCCGGCGCCTACAACGTCAACATCAAGTTGGACATCACCTCCCACAACGAGGACTAC
ACCATCGTGGAACAGTACGAACGCGCCGAGGGCCGCCACTCCACCGGCGGCATGGACGAGCTGTACAAGT
CCGGACTCAGATCTCGAGCTCAAGCTTCGAATTCCTGCAGCCCGGGGGATCCGATGAACCGCGGCCACCG
GCACGGGGCGAGCAGCGGCTGGCTGGGCACCATGGAGGTGAAGAGCAAGTTTGGAGCTGAGTTTCGTCGG
TTTTCACTGGAAAGATCTAAGCCTGGAAAATTTGAGGAGTTTTACGGACTGCTGCAACATGTTCACAAGA
TCCCCAATGTCGACGTGTTGGTGGGCTACGCAGATATCCACGGGGACCTGCTGCCTATAAATAATGATGA
CAACTACCACAAGGCGGTTTCCACCGCCAATCCACTGCTCAGGATTTTTATACAGAAGAAGGAAGAAGCT
GACTACAGTGCCTTTGGCACCGACACCCTGATCAGGAAGAAGAACATGCTGAGCAACGTGCTGCGTCCCG
ACAACCACCGGAAGAAGCCTCACATCGTCATCAGCATGCCGCAGGACTTCCGGCCCGTGTCATCCATCAT
CGACGTGGACATCCTCCCAGAGACGCACCGGAGGGTCCGTCTGTACAAGTACGGCACAGAGAAGCCGCTG
GGCTTCTACATCCGGGATGGCTCCAGCGTCCGAGTGACACCGCACGGCTTGGAGAAAGTCCCCGGCATCT
TCATATCTCGGCTCGTCCCTGGGGGTCTGGCCCAGAGCACGGGCCTGCTAGCTGTCAACGATGAGGTGTT
AGAAGTCAACGGTATAGAAGTGTCCGGGAAGAGCCTGGACCAGGTGACTGACATGATGATAGCCAACAGC
CGCAACCTCATCATCACCGTGCGCCCGGCCAACCAGAGGAACAACGTGGTGCGCAACAGTCGGACTTCTG
GCAGCTCCAGCCAGTCCACTGACAACAGCCTCCTGGGCTTCCCACAGCAGGTGGAGGCCAGCTTCGAGCC
CGAGGACCAGGACAGCGACGAGGACGACATCATCTGCTAGACCCAGCTTTCTTGTACAAAGTGGTGATAG
CTTGGCGTAATCATGGTCATAGCTGTTTCCTGTGTGAAATTGTTATCCGCTCACAATTCCACACAACATA
CGAGCCGGAAGCATAAAGTGTAAAGCCTGGGGTGCCTAATGAGTGAGCTAACTCACATTAATTGCGTTGC
GCTCACTGCCCGCTTTCCAGTCGGGAAACCTGTCGTGCCAGCGGATCAGCCTCGACTGTGCCTTCTAGTT
GCCAGCCATCTGTTGTTTGCCCCTCCCCCGTGCCTTCCTTGACCCTGGAAGGTGCCACTCCCACTGTCCT
TTCCTAATAAAATGAGGAAATTGCATCGCATTGTCTGAGTAGGTGTCATTCTATTCTGGGGGGTGGGGTG
GGGCAGGACAGCAAGGGGGAGGATTGGGAAGACAATAGCAGGCATGCTGGGGATGCGGTGGGCTCTATGG
CTTCTGAGGCGGAAAGAACCAGCTGGGGCTCGAGATCCACTAGTTCTAGCCTCGAGGCTAGAGCGGCCGC
GTCGAGATAACTTCGTATAATGTATGCTATACGAAGTTATGTTTTGTTACTTTATAGAAGAAATTTTGAG
TTTTTGTTTTTTTTTAATAAATAAATAAACATAAATAAATTGTTTGTTGAATTTATTATTAGTATGTAAG
TGTAAATATAATAAAACTTAATATCTATTCAAATTAATAAATAAACCTCGATATACAGACCGATAAAACA
CATGCGTCAATTTTACGCATGATTATCTTTAACGTACGTCACAATATGATTATCTTTCTAGGGTTAAAGA
GCTCCAGCTTTTGTTCCCTTTAGTGAGGGTTAATTTCGAGCTTGGCGTAATCATGGTCATAGCTGTTTCC
TGTGTGAAATTGTTATCCGCTCACAATTCCACACAACATACGAGCCGGAAGCATAAAGTGTAAAGCCTGG
GGTGCCTAATGAGTGAGCTAACTCACATTAATTGCGTTGCGCTCACTGCCCGCTTTCCAGTCGGGAAACC
TGTCGTGCCAGCTGCATTAATGAATCGGCCAACGCGCGGGGAGAGGCGGTTTGCGTATTGGGCGCTCTTC
CGCTTCCTCGCTCACTGACTCGCTGCGCTCGGTCGTTCGGCTGCGGCGAGCGGTATCAGCTCACTCAAAG
GCGGTAATACGGTTATCCACAGAATCAGGGGATAACGCAGGAAAGAACATGTGAGCAAAAGGCCAGCAAA
AGGCCAGGAACCGTAAAAAGGCCGCGTTGCTGGCGTTTTTCCATAGGCTCCGCCCCCCTGACGAGCATCA
CAAAAATCGACGCTCAAGTCAGAGGTGGCGAAACCCGACAGGACTATAAAGATACCAGGCGTTTCCCCCT
GGAAGCTCCCTCGTGCGCTCTCCTGTTCCGACCCTGCCGCTTACCGGATACCTGTCCGCCTTTCTCCCTT
CGGGAAGCGTGGCGCTTTCTCATAGCTCACGCTGTAGGTATCTCAGTTCGGTGTAGGTCGTTCGCTCCAA
GCTGGGCTGTGTGCACGAACCCCCCGTTCAGCCCGACCGCTGCGCCTTATCCGGTAACTATCGTCTTGAG
TCCAACCCGGTAAGACACGACTTATCGCCACTGGCAGCAGCCACTGGTAACAGGATTAGCAGAGCGAGGT
ATGTAGGCGGTGCTACAGAGTTCTTGAAGTGGTGGCCTAACTACGGCTACACTAGAAGAACAGTATTTGG
TATCTGCGCTCTGCTGAAGCCAGTTACCTTCGGAAAAAGAGTTGGTAGCTCTTGATCCGGCAAACAAACC
ACCGCTGGTAGCGGTGGTTTTTTTGTTTGCAAGCAGCAGATTACGCGCAGAAAAAAAGGATCTCAAGAAG
ATCCTTTGATCTTTTCTACGGGGTCTGACGCTCAGTGGAACGAAAACTCACGTTAAGGGATTTTGGTCAT
GAGATTATCAAAAAGGATCTTCACCTAGATCCTTTTAAATTAAAAATGAAGTTTTAAATCAATCTAAAGT
ATATATGAGTAAACTTGGTCTGACAGTTACCAATGCTTAATCAGTGAGGCACCTATCTCAGCGATCTGTC
TATTTCGTTCATCCATAGTTGCCTGACTCCCCGTCGTGTAGATAACTACGATACGGGAGGGCTTACCATC
TGGCCCCAGTGCTGCAATGATACCGCGAGACCCACGCTCACCGGCTCCAGATTTATCAGCAATAAACCAG
CCAGCCGGAAGGGCCGAGCGCAGAAGTGGTCCTGCAACTTTATCCGCCTCCATCCAGTCTATTAATTGTT
GCCGGGAAGCTAGAGTAAGTAGTTCGCCAGTTAATAGTTTGCGCAACGTTGTTGCCATTGCTACAGGCAT
CGTGGTGTCACGCTCGTCGTTTGGTATGGCTTCATTCAGCTCCGGTTCCCAACGATCAAGGCGAGTTACA
TGATCCCCCATGTTGTGCAAAAAAGCGGTTAGCTCCTTCGGTCCTCCGATCGTTGTCAGAAGTAAGTTGG
CCGCAGTGTTATCACTCATGGTTATGGCAGCACTGCATAATTCTCTTACTGTCATGCCATCCGTAAGATG
CTTTTCTGTGACTGGTGAGTACTCAACCAAGTCATTCTGAGAATAGTGTATGCGGCGACCGAGTTGCTCT
TGCCCGGCGTCAATACGGGATAATACCGCGCCACATAGCAGAACTTTAAAAGTGCTCATCATTGGAAAAC
GTTCTTCGGGGCGAAAACTCTCAAGGATCTTACCGCTGTTGAGATCCAGTTCGATGTAACCCACTCGTGC
ACCCAACTGATCTTCAGCATCTTTTACTTTCACCAGCGTTTCTGGGTGAGCAAAAACAGGAAGGCAAAAT
GCCGCAAAAAAGGGAATAAGGGCGACACGGAAATGTTGAATACTCATACTCTTCCTTTTTCAATATTATT
GAAGCATTTATCAGGGTTATTGTCTCATGAGCGGATACATATTTGAATGTATTTAGAAAAATAAACAAAT
AGGGGTTCCGCGCACATTTCCCCGAAAAGTGCCACCTAAATTGTAAGCGTTAATATTTTGTTAAAATTCG
CGTTAAATTTTTGTTAAATCAGCTCATTTTTTAACCAATAGGCCGAAATCGGCAAAATCCCTTATAAATC
AAAAGAATAGACCGAGATAGGGT
[37 nt withheld, positions 7304-7340]
AAAGAACGTGGACTCCAACGTCAAAGG
[49 nt withheld, positions 7368-7416]
T
[91 nt withheld, positions 7418-7508]
G
[124 nt withheld, positions 7510-7633]
CCCATTCGCCATTCAGGCTGCGCAACTGTTGGGAAGGGCGATCGGTGCGGGCCTCTTCGCTATTACGCCA
GCTGGCGAAAGGGGGATGTGCTGCAAGGCGATTAAGTTGGGTAACGCCAGGGTTTTCCCAGTCACGACGT
TGTAAAACGACGGCCAGTGAATTGTAATACGACTCACTATAGGGCGAATTGGGTACCTTAACCCTAGAAA
GATAGTCTGCGTAAAATTGACGCATGCATTCTTGAAATATTGCTCTCTCTTTCTAAATAGCGCGAATCCG
TCGCTGTGCATTTAGGACATCTCAGTCGCCGCTTGGAGCTCCCGTGAGGCGTGCTTGTCAATGCGGTAAG
TGTCACTGATTTTGAACTATAACGACCGCGTGAGTCAAAATGACGCATGATTATCTTTTACGTGACTTTT
AAGATTTAACTCATACGATAATTATATTGTTATTTCATGTTCTACTTACGTGATAACTTATTATATATAT
ATTTTCTTGTTATAGATATCCAACTATGAAACATTATCATAAAGCAATAGTAAAGAGCCTTCAGTAAAGA
GCAGGCATTTATCTAATCCCACCCCACCCCCACCCCCGTAGCTCCAATCCTTCCATTCAAAATGTAGGTA
CTCTGTTCTCACCCTTCTTAACAAAGTATGACAGGAAAAACTTCCATGTGGACATCTTTATTGTTTAATA
GATCATCAATTTCTCGACTATTCCTTTGCCCTCGGACGAGTGCTGGGGCGTCGGTTTCCACTATCGGCGA
GTACTTCTACACAGCCATCGGTCCAGACGGCCGCGCTTCTGCGGGCGATTTGTGTACGCCCGACAGTCCC
GGCTCCGGATCGGACGATTGCGTCGCATCGACCCTGCGCCCAAGCTGCATCATCGAAATTGCCGTCAACC
AAGCTCTGATAGAGTTGGTCAAGACCAATGCGGAGCATATACGCCCGGAGCCGCGGCGATCCTGCAAGCT
CCGGATGCCTCCGCTCGAAGTAGCGCGTCTGCTGCTCCATACAAGCCAACCACGGCCTCCAGAAGAAGAT
GTTGGCGACCTCGTATTGGGAATCCCCGAACATCGCCTCGCTCCAGTCAATGACCGCTGTTATGCGGCCA
TTGTCCGTCAGGACATTGTTGGAGCCGAAATCCGCGTGCACGAGGTGCCGGACTTCGGGGCAGTCCTCGG
CCCAAAGCATCAGCTCATCGAGAGCCTGCGCGACGGACGCACTGACGGTGTCGTCCATCACAGTTTGCCA
GTGATACACATGGGGATCAGCAATCGCGCATATGAAATCACGCCATGTAGTGTATTGACCGATTCCTTGC
GGTCCGAATGGGCCGAACCCGCTCGTCTGGCTAAGATCGGCCGCAGCGATCGCATCCATGGCCTCCGCGA
CCGGCTGCAGAACAGCGGGCAGTTCGGTTTCAGGCAGGTCTTGCAACGTGACACCCTGTGCACGGCGGGA
GATGCAATAGGTCAGGCTCTCGCTGAATTCCCCAATGTCAAGCACTTCCGGAATCGGGAGCGCGGCCGAT
GCAAAGTGCCGATAAACATAACGATCTTTGTAGAAACCATCGGCGCAGCTATTTACCCGCAGGACA
Features (pLannotate 1.2.2; 31 found; start..end, strand, type, name):
    156..655     -  promoter       PGK promoter: mouse phosphoglycerate kinase 1 promoter
    678..711     -  protein_bind   loxP: Cre-mediated recombination occurs in the 8-bp core sequence (GCATACAT). Cre recombinase
    727..1106    +  enhancer       CMV enhancer: human cytomegalovirus immediate early enhancer
   1108..1385    +  promoter       chicken β-actin promoter: No description available
   1386..2401    +  intron         chimeric intron: chimera between introns from chicken β-actin and rabbit β-globin
   2457..2475    -  misc_feature   MCS (fragment): pBluescript multiple cloning site
   2479..2503    +  protein_bind   attB1: mutant version of attB; recombination site for the Gateway® BP reaction BP Clonase™
   2512..3220    +  CDS            mCherry (fragment): monomeric derivative of DsRed fluorescent protein (Shaner et al., 2004) mammalian codon-optimized
   3220..3254    +  misc_feature   MCS (fragment): multiple cloning site
   3274..4164    +  CDS            Pard6b (fragment): PAR6B_MOUSE - Also known as Par6b. Experimental evidence at protein level: Swiss-Prot protein existence level 1. Adapter protein involved in asymmetrical cell division and cell polarization processes. Probably involved in formation of epithelial tight junctions. Association with PARD3 may prevent the interaction of PARD3 with F11R/JAM1, thereby preventing tight junction assembly. The PARD6-PARD3 complex links GTP-bound Rho small GTPases to atypical protein kinase C proteins. From Mus musculus (Mouse).
   4171..4195    -  protein_bind   attB2: mutant version of attB; recombination site for the Gateway® BP reaction BP Clonase™
   4240..4256    -  protein_bind   lac operator: The lac repressor binds to the lac operator to inhibit transcription in E. coli. This inhibition can be relieved by adding lactose or isopropyl-β-D-thiogalactopyranoside (IPTG). lac repressor encoded by lacI
   4264..4294    -  promoter       lac promoter: promoter for the E. coli lac operon
   4309..4330    -  protein_bind   CAP binding site: CAP binding activates transcription in the presence of cAMP. E. coli catabolite activator protein
   4343..4382    -  CDS            lacI (fragment): lac repressor; lacI; The lac repressor binds to the lac operator to inhibit transcription in E. coli. This inhibition can be relieved by adding lactose or isopropyl-β-D-thiogalactopyranoside (IPTG).
   4396..4620    +  polyA_signal   bGH poly(A) signal: bovine growth hormone polyadenylation signal
   4624..4645    +  promoter       SV40 promoter (fragment): SV40 enhancer and early promoter
   4697..4730    -  protein_bind   loxP: Cre-mediated recombination occurs in the 8-bp core sequence (GCATACAT). Cre recombinase
   4987..5005    -  promoter       T3 promoter: promoter for bacteriophage T3 RNA polymerase
   5050..5066    -  protein_bind   lac operator: The lac repressor binds to the lac operator to inhibit transcription in E. coli. This inhibition can be relieved by adding lactose or isopropyl-β-D-thiogalactopyranoside (IPTG). lac repressor encoded by lacI
   5074..5104    -  promoter       lac promoter: promoter for the E. coli lac operon
   5119..5140    -  protein_bind   CAP binding site: CAP binding activates transcription in the presence of cAMP. E. coli catabolite activator protein
   5153..5245    -  CDS            lacI (fragment): lac repressor; lacI; The lac repressor binds to the lac operator to inhibit transcription in E. coli. This inhibition can be relieved by adding lactose or isopropyl-β-D-thiogalactopyranoside (IPTG).
   5428..6016    -  rep_origin     ori: high-copy-number ColE1/pMB1/pBR322/pUC origin of replication
   6187..7047    -  CDS            AmpR: β-lactamase; bla; confers resistance to ampicillin, carbenicillin, and related antibiotics
   7048..7152    -  promoter       AmpR promoter: bla
   7205..7633    -  rep_origin     f1 ori (sequence partly withheld): f1 bacteriophage origin of replication; arrow indicates direction of (+) strand synthesis
   7638..7795    -  CDS            lacZα (fragment): LacZα fragment of β-galactosidase; lacZ fragment
   7798..7816    +  promoter       T7 promoter: promoter for bacteriophage T7 RNA polymerase
   8138..8347    -  polyA_signal   PGK poly(A) signal (fragment): mouse phosphoglycerate kinase 1 polyadenylation signal
   8351..137     -  CDS            HygR (across the origin): aminoglycoside phosphotransferase from E. coli; aph(4)-Ia; confers resistance to hygromycin
