[The description below was written by a language model from this plasmid's Addgene catalogue record and pLannotate feature annotations shown in this document.]
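Description:
PB-Hyg-Dest-mCherry-PAR-6B is a roughly 9.2 kb mammalian expression plasmid built on the PB/Hygro-DEST backbone, a piggyBac transposon destination vector. It is intended for generating stable cell lines that express fluorescently tagged mouse PAR-6B. It is propagated in E. coli through a high-copy ColE1/pUC-type origin with ampicillin selection (AmpR). It also retains pBluescript-derived remnants, including an f1 origin, T3 and T7 promoters, and lac promoter/operator and lacZα fragments. The piggyBac terminal repeats implied by the backbone name and stated purpose are not annotated in the feature table, so their positions are not documented here.

The payload is driven by a CAG-type promoter, made up of the CMV enhancer, the chicken β-actin promoter and a chimeric β-actin/β-globin intron. The coding region sits between attB1 and attB2 sites, indicating that it was introduced by Gateway recombination. It consists of mCherry fused through a short linker of multiple-cloning-site origin to the N-terminus of mouse Pard6b, a polarity adapter protein of the PAR complex, and is followed by a bGH polyadenylation signal. The record notes a silent C-to-G change at position 39 of the insert. Two loxP sites in the same orientation flank the CAG expression cassette, which would in principle allow its removal by Cre. On the opposite strand, a mouse PGK promoter drives a hygromycin resistance gene with a PGK poly(A) signal for selection in mammalian cells.

When the plasmid is co-delivered with a piggyBac transposase source, the cassette integrates into the genome and hygromycin selects stable integrants. The resulting lines allow live imaging of PAR-6B localisation. The associated study examined apical membrane initiation during de novo epithelial polarisation.
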