Addgene plasmid #194908: PB-Hyg-Dest-mCherry-PAR-6B
Purpose: To generate mCherry-PAR-6B (mouse) expressing stable cell lines with piggybac transposase co-expression and hygromycin selections.
Depositing lab: Clare Buckley. Depositing organization: University of Cambridge. Publication: E-cadherin mediates apical membrane initiation site localisation during de novo polarisation of epithelial cavities. Liang X, Weberling A, Hii CY, Zernicka-Goetz M, Buckley CE. EMBO J. 2022 Aug 22:e111021. doi: 10.15252/embj.2022111021. PubMed 35993232.
Backbone
  Vector backbone: PB/Hygro-DEST
  Backbone size w/o insert (bp): 7600
  Total vector size (bp): 9240
  Vector type: Mammalian Expression, Mouse Targeting
  Selectable markers: Hygromycin
Growth in bacteria
  Bacterial resistance: Ampicillin, 100 μg/mL
  Growth temperature: 37°C
  Growth strain: DH5alpha
  Copy number: Unknown
Gene/Insert
  Gene/Insert name: PAR-6B (alt names: Pard6b; Partitioning defective 6 homolog beta)
  Species: M. musculus (mouse)
  Insert size (bp): 897
  Mutation: 39 C to G, silent mutation
  GenBank ID: BC025147.1
  Entrez Gene: Pard6b (a.k.a. Par6b)
  Tag / fusion protein: mCherry (N terminal on insert)
Terms and licenses: Academic/Nonprofit Terms; Industry Terms: Not Available to Industry
How to cite: PB-Hyg-Dest-mCherry-PAR-6B was a gift from Clare Buckley (Addgene plasmid # 194908 ; http://n2t.net/addgene:194908 ; RRID:Addgene_194908)
